LOCUS       Exported 12044 bp ds-DNA circular SYN 12-MAY-2021
DEFINITION  Plant expression vector (2x35S) for direct cloning of artificial
            microRNAs into Arabidopsis thaliana MIR390a precursor.
ACCESSION   .
VERSION     .
KEYWORDS    pMDC32B-AtMIR390a-B/c
SOURCE      synthetic DNA construct
  ORGANISM  synthetic DNA construct
REFERENCE   1 (bases 1 to 12044)
  AUTHORS   Carbonell A, Takeda A, Fahlgren N, Johnson SC, Cuperus JT,
            Carrington JC
  TITLE     New Generation of Artificial MicroRNA and Synthetic Trans-Acting
            Small Interfering RNA Vectors for Efficient Gene Silencing in
            Arabidopsis.
  JOURNAL   Plant Physiol. 2014 Mar 19.
  PUBMED    24647477
REFERENCE   2 (bases 1 to 12044)
  AUTHORS   .
  TITLE     Direct Submission
  JOURNAL   Exported May 12, 2021 from SnapGene Server 1.1.58
            http://www.snapgene.com
FEATURES             Location/Qualifiers
     source          1..12044
                     /organism="synthetic DNA construct"
                     /mol_type="other DNA"
     CDS             425..1219
                     /codon_start=1
                     /gene="aphA-3"
                     /product="aminoglycoside phosphotransferase"
                     /label=KanR
                     /note="confers resistance to kanamycin"
                     /translation="MAKMRISPELKKLIEKYRCVKDTEGMSPAKVYKLVGENENLYLKM
                     TDSRYKGTTYDVEREKDMMLWLEGKLPVPKVLHFERHDGWSNLLMSEADGVLCSEEYED
                     EQSPEKIIELYAECIRLFHSIDISDCPYTNSLDSRLAELDYLLNNDLADVDCENWEEDT
                     PFKDPRELYDFLKTEKPEEELVFSHGDLGDSNIFVKDGKVSGFIDLGRSGRADKWYDIA
                     FCVRSIREDIGEEQYVELFFDLLGIKPDWEKIKYYILLDELF"
     rep_origin      1306..1894
                     /direction=RIGHT
                     /label=ori
                     /note="high-copy-number ColE1/pMB1/pBR322/pUC origin of
                     replication"
     primer_bind     1795..1814
                     /label=pBR322ori-F
                     /note="pBR322 origin, forward primer"
     primer_bind     2048..2065
                     /label=L4440
                     /note="L4440 vector, forward primer"
     misc_feature    2080..2220
                     /label=bom
                     /note="basis of mobility region from pBR322"
     primer_bind     complement(2146..2165)
                     /label=pRS-marker
                     /note="pRS vectors, use to sequence yeast selectable
                     marker"
     primer_bind     2306..2328
                     /label=pGEX 3'
                     /note="pGEX vectors, reverse primer"
     rep_origin      2564..2758
                     /label=pVS1 oriV
                     /note="origin of replication for the Pseudomonas plasmid
                     pVS1 (Heeb et al., 2000)"
     CDS             complement(2824..3891)
                     /codon_start=1
                     /product="replication protein from the Pseudomonas plasmid
                     pVS1 (Heeb et al., 2000)"
                     /label=pVS1 RepA
                     /translation="GRKPSGPVQIGAALGDDLVEKLKAAQAAQRQRIEAEARPGESWQA
                     AADRIRKESRQPPAAGAPSIRKPPKGDEQPDFFVPMLYDVGTRDSRSIMDVAVFRLSKR
                     DRRAGEVIRYELPDGHVEVSAGPAGMASVWDYDLVLMAVSHLTESMNRYREGKGDKPGR
                     VFRPHVADVLKFCRRADGGKQKDDLVETCIRLNTTHVAMQRTKKAKNGRLVTVSEGEAL
                     ISRYKIVKSETGRPEYIEIELADWMYREITEGKNPDVLTVHPDYFLIDPGIGRFLYRLA
                     RRAAGKAEARWLFKTIYERSGSAGEFKKFCFTVRKLIGSNDLPEYDLKEEAGQAGPILV
                     MRYRNLIEGEASAGS"
     CDS             complement(4325..4954)
                     /codon_start=1
                     /product="stability protein from the Pseudomonas plasmid
                     pVS1 (Heeb et al., 2000)"
                     /label=pVS1 StaA
                     /translation="MKVIAVLNQKGGSGKTTIATHLARALQLAGADVLLVDSDPQGSAR
                     DWAAVREDQPLTVVGIDRPTIDRDVKAIGRRDFVVIDGAPQAADLAVSAIKAADFVLIP
                     VQPSPYDIWATADLVELVKQRIEVTDGRLQAAFVVSRAIKGTRIGGEVAEALAGYELPI
                     LESRITQRVSYPGTAAAGTTVLESEPEGDAAREVQALAAEIKSKLI"
     misc_feature    6254..6278
                     /label=RB T-DNA repeat
                     /note="right border repeat from nopaline C58 T-DNA"
     primer_bind     6466..6488
                     /label=M13/pUC Forward
                     /note="In lacZ gene"
     primer_bind     6480..6497
                     /label=M13 Forward
                     /note="In lacZ gene. Also called M13-F20 or M13 (-21)
                     Forward"
     primer_bind     6481..6497
                     /label=M13 fwd
                     /note="common sequencing primer, one of multiple similar
                     variants"
     promoter        6924..7268
                     /label=CaMV 35S promoter
                     /note="strong constitutive promoter from cauliflower mosaic
                     virus"
     primer_bind     7212..7232
                     /label=35S promoter
                     /note="CaMV 35S promoter, forward primer"
     protein_bind    7328..7352
                     /gene="mutant version of attB"
                     /label=attB1
                     /bound_moiety="BP Clonase(TM)"
                     /note="recombination site for the Gateway(R) BP reaction"
     promoter        7646..7676
                     /label=lac UV5 promoter
                     /note="E. coli lac promoter with an ""up"" mutation"
     CDS             7730..8389
                     /codon_start=1
                     /gene="cat"
                     /product="chloramphenicol acetyltransferase"
                     /label=CmR
                     /note="confers resistance to chloramphenicol"
                     /translation="MEKKITGYTTVDISQWHRKEHFEAFQSVAQCTYNQTVQLDITAFL
                     KTVKKNKHKFYPAFIHILARLMNAHPEFRMAMKDGELVIWDSVHPCYTVFHEQTETFSS
                     LWSEYHDDFRQFLHIYSQDVACYGENLAYFPKGFIENMFFVSANPWVSFTSFDLNVANM
                     DNFFAPVFTMGKYYTQGDKVLMPLAIQVHHAVCDGFHVGRMLNELQQYCDEWQGGA"
     primer_bind     complement(7796..7815)
                     /label=CAT-R
                     /note="Chloramphenicol resistance gene, reverse primer"
     CDS             8731..9036
                     /codon_start=1
                     /gene="ccdB"
                     /product="CcdB, a bacterial toxin that poisons DNA gyrase"
                     /label=ccdB
                     /note="Plasmids containing the ccdB gene cannot be
                     propagated in standard E. coli strains."
                     /translation="MQFKVYTYKRESRYRLFVDVQSDIIDTPGRRMVIPLASARLLSDK
                     VSRELYPVVHIGDESWRMMTTDMASVPVSVIGEEVADLSHRENDIKNAINLMFWGI"
     primer_bind     8915..8934
                     /label=ccdB-fwd
                     /note="ccdB gene, forward primer"
     protein_bind    complement(9300..9324)
                     /gene="mutant version of attB"
                     /label=attB2
                     /bound_moiety="BP Clonase(TM)"
                     /note="recombination site for the Gateway(R) BP reaction"
     primer_bind     complement(9653..9669)
                     /label=M13 rev
                     /note="common sequencing primer, one of multiple similar
                     variants"
     primer_bind     complement(9653..9669)
                     /label=M13 Reverse
                     /note="In lacZ gene. Also called M13-rev"
     primer_bind     complement(9666..9688)
                     /label=M13/pUC Reverse
                     /note="In lacZ gene"
     protein_bind    9677..9693
                     /label=lac operator
                     /bound_moiety="lac repressor encoded by lacI"
                     /note="The lac repressor binds to the lac operator to
                     inhibit transcription in E. coli. This inhibition can be
                     relieved by adding lactose or
                     isopropyl-beta-D-thiogalactopyranoside (IPTG)."
     promoter        complement(9701..9731)
                     /label=lac promoter
                     /note="promoter for the E. coli lac operon"
     protein_bind    9746..9767
                     /label=CAP binding site
                     /bound_moiety="E. coli catabolite activator protein"
                     /note="CAP binding activates transcription in the presence
                     of cAMP."
     promoter        9958..10635
                     /label=CaMV 35S promoter (enhanced)
                     /note="cauliflower mosaic virus 35S promoter with a
                     duplicated enhancer region"
     CDS             10703..11728
                     /codon_start=1
                     /gene="aph(4)-Ia"
                     /product="aminoglycoside phosphotransferase from E. coli"
                     /label=HygR
                     /note="confers resistance to hygromycin"
                     /translation="MKKPELTATSVEKFLIEKFDSVSDLMQLSEGEESRAFSFDVGGRG
                     YVLRVNSCADGFYKDRYVYRHFASAALPIPEVLDIGEFSESLTYCISRRAQGVTLQDLP
                     ETELPAVLQPVAEAMDAIAAADLSQTSGFGPFGPQGIGQYTTWRDFICAIADPHVYHWQ
                     TVMDDTVSASVAQALDELMLWAEDCPEVRHLVHADFGSNNVLTDNGRITAVIDWSEAMF
                     GDSQYEVANIFFWRPWLACMEQQTRYFERRHPELAGSPRLRAYMLRIGLDQLYQSLVDG
                     NFDDAAWAQGRCDAIVRSGAGTVGRTQIARRSAAVWTDGCVEVLADSGNRRPSTRPRAK
                     K"
     polyA_signal    11768..11942
                     /label=CaMV poly(A) signal
                     /note="cauliflower mosaic virus polyadenylation signal"
     misc_feature    12020..12044
                     /label=LB T-DNA repeat
                     /note="left border repeat from nopaline C58 T-DNA"
ORIGIN
        1 ccagccagcc aacagctccc cgaccggcag ctcggcacaa aatcaccact cgatacaggc
       61 agcccatcag tccgggacgg cgtcagcggg agagccgttg taaggcggca gactttgctc
      121 atgttaccga tgctattcgg aagaacggca actaagctgc cgggtttgaa acacggatga
      181 tctcgcggag ggtagcatgt tgattgtaac gatgacagag cgttgctgcc tgtgatcacc
      241 gcggtttcaa aatcggctcc gtcgatacta tgttatacgc caactttgaa aacaactttg
      301 aaaaagctgt tttctggtat ttaaggtttt agaatgcaag gaacagtgaa ttggagttcg
      361 tcttgttata attagcttct tggggtatct ttaaatactg tagaaaagag gaaggaaata
      421 ataaatggct aaaatgagaa tatcaccgga attgaaaaaa ctgatcgaaa aataccgctg
      481 cgtaaaagat acggaaggaa tgtctcctgc taaggtatat aagctggtgg gagaaaatga
      541 aaacctatat ttaaaaatga cggacagccg gtataaaggg accacctatg atgtggaacg
      601 ggaaaaggac atgatgctat ggctggaagg aaagctgcct gttccaaagg tcctgcactt
      661 tgaacggcat gatggctgga gcaatctgct catgagtgag gccgatggcg tcctttgctc
      721 ggaagagtat gaagatgaac aaagccctga aaagattatc gagctgtatg cggagtgcat
      781 caggctcttt cactccatcg acatatcgga ttgtccctat acgaatagct tagacagccg
      841 cttagccgaa ttggattact tactgaataa cgatctggcc gatgtggatt gcgaaaactg
      901 ggaagaagac actccattta aagatccgcg cgagctgtat gattttttaa agacggaaaa
      961 gcccgaagag gaacttgtct tttcccacgg cgacctggga gacagcaaca tctttgtgaa
     1021 agatggcaaa gtaagtggct ttattgatct tgggagaagc ggcagggcgg acaagtggta
     1081 tgacattgcc ttctgcgtcc ggtcgatcag ggaggatatc ggggaagaac agtatgtcga
     1141 gctatttttt gacttactgg ggatcaagcc tgattgggag aaaataaaat attatatttt
     1201 actggatgaa ttgttttagt acctagaatg catgaccaaa atcccttaac gtgagttttc
     1261 gttccactga gcgtcagacc ccgtagaaaa gatcaaagga tcttcttgag atcctttttt
     1321 tctgcgcgta atctgctgct tgcaaacaaa aaaaccaccg ctaccagcgg tggtttgttt
     1381 gccggatcaa gagctaccaa ctctttttcc gaaggtaact ggcttcagca gagcgcagat
     1441 accaaatact gtccttctag tgtagccgta gttaggccac cacttcaaga actctgtagc
     1501 accgcctaca tacctcgctc tgctaatcct gttaccagtg gctgctgcca gtggcgataa
     1561 gtcgtgtctt accgggttgg actcaagacg atagttaccg gataaggcgc agcggtcggg
     1621 ctgaacgggg ggttcgtgca cacagcccag cttggagcga acgacctaca ccgaactgag
     1681 atacctacag cgtgagctat gagaaagcgc cacgcttccc gaagggagaa aggcggacag
     1741 gtatccggta agcggcaggg tcggaacagg agagcgcacg agggagcttc cagggggaaa
     1801 cgcctggtat ctttatagtc ctgtcgggtt tcgccacctc tgacttgagc gtcgattttt
     1861 gtgatgctcg tcaggggggc ggagcctatg gaaaaacgcc agcaacgcgg cctttttacg
     1921 gttcctggcc ttttgctggc cttttgctca catgttcttt cctgcgttat cccctgattc
     1981 tgtggataac cgtattaccg cctttgagtg agctgatacc gctcgccgca gccgaacgac
     2041 cgagcgcagc gagtcagtga gcgaggaagc ggaagagcgc ctgatgcggt attttctcct
     2101 tacgcatctg tgcggtattt cacaccgcat atggtgcact ctcagtacaa tctgctctga
     2161 tgccgcatag ttaagccagt atacactccg ctatcgctac gtgactgggt catggctgcg
     2221 ccccgacacc cgccaacacc cgctgacgcg ccctgacggg cttgtctgct cccggcatcc
     2281 gcttacagac aagctgtgac cgtctccggg agctgcatgt gtcagaggtt ttcaccgtca
     2341 tcaccgaaac gcgcgaggca gggtgccttg atgtgggcgc cggcggtcga gtggcgacgg
     2401 cgcggcttgt ccgcgccctg gtagattgcc tggccgtagg ccagccattt ttgagcggcc
     2461 agcggccgcg ataggccgac gcgaagcggc ggggcgtagg gagcgcagcg accgaagggt
     2521 aggcgctttt tgcagctctt cggctgtgcg ctggccagac agttatgcac aggccaggcg
     2581 ggttttaaga gttttaataa gttttaaaga gttttaggcg gaaaaatcgc cttttttctc
     2641 ttttatatca gtcacttaca tgtgtgaccg gttcccaatg tacggctttg ggttcccaat
     2701 gtacgggttc cggttcccaa tgtacggctt tgggttccca atgtacgtgc tatccacagg
     2761 aaagagaact tttcgacctt tttcccctgc tagggcaatt tgccctagca tctgctccgt
     2821 acattaggaa ccggcggatg cttcgccctc gatcaggttg cggtagcgca tgactaggat
     2881 cgggccagcc tgccccgcct cctccttcaa atcgtactcc ggcaggtcat ttgacccgat
     2941 cagcttgcgc acggtgaaac agaacttctt gaactctccg gcgctgccac tgcgttcgta
     3001 gatcgtcttg aacaaccatc tggcttctgc cttgcctgcg gcgcggcgtg ccaggcggta
     3061 gagaaaacgg ccgatgccgg gatcgatcaa aaagtaatcg gggtgaaccg tcagcacgtc
     3121 cgggttcttg ccttctgtga tctcgcggta catccaatca gctagctcga tctcgatgta
     3181 ctccggccgc ccggtttcgc tctttacgat cttgtagcgg ctaatcaagg cttcaccctc
     3241 ggataccgtc accaggcggc cgttcttggc cttcttcgta cgctgcatgg caacgtgcgt
     3301 ggtgtttaac cgaatgcagg tttctaccag gtcgtctttc tgctttccgc catcggctcg
     3361 ccggcagaac ttgagtacgt ccgcaacgtg tggacggaac acgcggccgg gcttgtctcc
     3421 cttcccttcc cggtatcggt tcatggattc ggttagatgg gaaaccgcca tcagtaccag
     3481 gtcgtaatcc cacacactgg ccatgccggc cggccctgcg gaaacctcta cgtgcccgtc
     3541 tggaagctcg tagcggatca cctcgccagc tcgtcggtca cgcttcgaca gacggaaaac
     3601 ggccacgtcc atgatgctgc gactatcgcg ggtgcccacg tcatagagca tcggaacgaa
     3661 aaaatctggt tgctcgtcgc ccttgggcgg cttcctaatc gacggcgcac cggctgccgg
     3721 cggttgccgg gattctttgc ggattcgatc agcggccgct tgccacgatt caccggggcg
     3781 tgcttctgcc tcgatgcgtt gccgctgggc ggcctgcgcg gccttcaact tctccaccag
     3841 gtcatcaccc agcgccgcgc cgatttgtac cgggccggat ggtttgcgac cgtcacgccg
     3901 attcctcggg cttgggggtt ccagtgccat tgcagggccg gcagacaacc cagccgctta
     3961 cgcctggcca accgcccgtt cctccacaca tggggcattc cacggcgtcg gtgcctggtt
     4021 gttcttgatt ttccatgccg cctcctttag ccgctaaaat tcatctactc atttattcat
     4081 ttgctcattt actctggtag ctgcgcgatg tattcagata gcagctcggt aatggtcttg
     4141 ccttggcgta ccgcgtacat cttcagcttg gtgtgatcct ccgccggcaa ctgaaagttg
     4201 acccgcttca tggctggcgt gtctgccagg ctggccaacg ttgcagcctt gctgctgcgt
     4261 gcgctcggac ggccggcact tagcgtgttt gtgcttttgc tcattttctc tttacctcat
     4321 taactcaaat gagttttgat ttaatttcag cggccagcgc ctggacctcg cgggcagcgt
     4381 cgccctcggg ttctgattca agaacggttg tgccggcggc ggcagtgcct gggtagctca
     4441 cgcgctgcgt gatacgggac tcaagaatgg gcagctcgta cccggccagc gcctcggcaa
     4501 cctcaccgcc gatgcgcgtg cctttgatcg cccgcgacac gacaaaggcc gcttgtagcc
     4561 ttccatccgt gacctcaatg cgctgcttaa ccagctccac caggtcggcg gtggcccata
     4621 tgtcgtaagg gcttggctgc accggaatca gcacgaagtc ggctgccttg atcgcggaca
     4681 cagccaagtc cgccgcctgg ggcgctccgt cgatcactac gaagtcgcgc cggccgatgg
     4741 ccttcacgtc gcggtcaatc gtcgggcggt cgatgccgac aacggttagc ggttgatctt
     4801 cccgcacggc cgcccaatcg cgggcactgc cctggggatc ggaatcgact aacagaacat
     4861 cggccccggc gagttgcagg gcgcgggcta gatgggttgc gatggtcgtc ttgcctgacc
     4921 cgcctttctg gttaagtaca gcgataacct tcatgcgttc cccttgcgta tttgtttatt
     4981 tactcatcgc atcatatacg cagcgaccgc atgacgcaag ctgttttact caaatacaca
     5041 tcaccttttt agacggcggc gctcggtttc ttcagcggcc aagctggccg gccaggccgc
     5101 cagcttggca tcagacaaac cggccaggat ttcatgcagc cgcacggttg agacgtgcgc
     5161 gggcggctcg aacacgtacc cggccgcgat catctccgcc tcgatctctt cggtaatgaa
     5221 aaacggttcg tcctggccgt cctggtgcgg tttcatgctt gttcctcttg gcgttcattc
     5281 tcggcggccg ccagggcgtc ggcctcggtc aatgcgtcct cacggaaggc accgcgccgc
     5341 ctggcctcgg tgggcgtcac ttcctcgctg cgctcaagtg cgcggtacag ggtcgagcga
     5401 tgcacgccaa gcagtgcagc cgcctctttc acggtgcggc cttcctggtc gatcagctcg
     5461 cgggcgtgcg cgatctgtgc cggggtgagg gtagggcggg ggccaaactt cacgcctcgg
     5521 gccttggcgg cctcgcgccc gctccgggtg cggtcgatga ttagggaacg ctcgaactcg
     5581 gcaatgccgg cgaacacggt caacaccatg cggccggccg gcgtggtggt gtcggcccac
     5641 ggctctgcca ggctacgcag gcccgcgccg gcctcctgga tgcgctcggc aatgtccagt
     5701 aggtcgcggg tgctgcgggc caggcggtct agcctggtca ctgtcacaac gtcgccaggg
     5761 cgtaggtggt caagcatcct ggccagctcc gggcggtcgc gcctggtgcc ggtgatcttc
     5821 tcggaaaaca gcttggtgca gccggccgcg tgcagttcgg cccgttggtt ggtcaagtcc
     5881 tggtcgtcgg tgctgacgcg ggcatagccc agcaggccag cggcggcgct cttgttcatg
     5941 gcgtaatgtc tccggttcta gtcgcaagta ttctacttta tgcgactaaa acacgcgaca
     6001 agaaaacgcc aggaaaaggg cagggcggca gcctgtcgcg taacttagga cttgtgcgac
     6061 atgtcgtttt cagaagacgg ctgcactgaa cgtcagaagc cgactgcact atagcagcgg
     6121 aggggttgga tcaaagtact ttgatcccga ggggaaccct gtggttggca tgcacataca
     6181 aatggacgaa cggataaacc ttttcacgcc cttttaaata tccgttattc taataaacgc
     6241 tcttttctct taggtttacc cgccaatata tcctgtcaaa cactgatagt ttaaactgaa
     6301 ggcgggaaac gacaatctga tccaagctca agctgctcta gcattcgcca ttcaggctgc
     6361 gcaactgttg ggaagggcga tcggtgcggg cctcttcgct attacgccag ctggcgaaag
     6421 ggggatgtgc tgcaaggcga ttaagttggg taacgccagg gttttcccag tcacgacgtt
     6481 gtaaaacgac ggccagtgcc aagcttggcg tgcctgcagg tcaacatggt ggagcacgac
     6541 acacttgtct actccaaaaa tatcaaagat acagtctcag aagaccaaag ggcaattgag
     6601 acttttcaac aaagggtaat atccggaaac ctcctcggat tccattgccc agctatctgt
     6661 cactttattg tgaagatagt ggaaaaggaa ggtggctcct acaaatgcca tcattgcgat
     6721 aaaggaaagg ccatcgttga agatgcctct gccgacagtg gtcccaaaga tggaccccca
     6781 cccacgagga gcatcgtgga aaaagaagac gttccaacca cgtcttcaaa gcaagtggat
     6841 tgatgtgata acatggtgga gcacgacaca cttgtctact ccaaaaatat caaagataca
     6901 gtctcagaag accaaagggc aattgagact tttcaacaaa gggtaatatc cggaaacctc
     6961 ctcggattcc attgcccagc tatctgtcac tttattgtga agatagtgga aaaggaaggt
     7021 ggctcctaca aatgccatca ttgcgataaa ggaaaggcca tcgttgaaga tgcctctgcc
     7081 gacagtggtc ccaaagatgg acccccaccc acgaggagca tcgtggaaaa agaagacgtt
     7141 ccaaccacgt cttcaaagca agtggattga tgtgatatct ccactgacgt aagggatgac
     7201 gcacaatccc actatccttc gcaagaccct tcctctatat aaggaagttc atttcatttg
     7261 gagaggacct cgactctaga ggatccccgg gtaccgggcc ccccctcgag gcgcgccaag
     7321 ctatcaaaca agtttgtaca aaaaagcagg ctccgcggcc gcccccttca cctatagggg
     7381 ggaaaaaaag gtagtcatca gatatatatt ttggtaagaa aatatagaaa tgaataattt
     7441 cacgtttaac gaagaggaga tgacgtgtgt tccttcgaac ccgagttttg ttcgtctata
     7501 aatagcacct tctcttctcc ttcttcctca cttccatctt tttagcttca ctatctctct
     7561 ataatcggtt ttatctttct ctaagtcaca acccaaaaaa acaaagtaga gaagaatctg
     7621 taagagacca ttaggcaccc caggctttac actttatgct tccggctcgt ataatgtgtg
     7681 gattttgagt taggagccgt cgagattttc aggagctaag gaagctaaaa tggagaaaaa
     7741 aatcactgga tataccaccg ttgatatatc ccaatggcat cgtaaagaac attttgaggc
     7801 atttcagtca gttgctcaat gtacctataa ccagaccgtt cagctggata ttacggcctt
     7861 tttaaagacc gtaaagaaaa ataagcacaa gttttatccg gcctttattc acattcttgc
     7921 ccgcctgatg aatgctcatc cggagttccg tatggcaatg aaagacggtg agctggtgat
     7981 atgggatagt gttcaccctt gttacaccgt tttccatgag caaactgaaa cgttttcatc
     8041 gctctggagt gaataccacg acgatttccg gcagtttcta cacatatatt cgcaagatgt
     8101 ggcgtgttac ggtgaaaacc tggcctattt ccctaaaggg tttattgaga atatgttttt
     8161 cgtctcagcc aatccctggg tgagtttcac cagttttgat ttaaacgtgg ccaatatgga
     8221 caacttcttc gcccccgttt tcaccatggg caaatattat acgcaaggcg acaaggtgct
     8281 gatgccgctg gcgattcagg ttcatcatgc cgtttgtgat ggcttccatg tcggcagaat
     8341 gcttaatgaa ttacaacagt actgcgatga gtggcagggc ggggcgtaaa cgcgtggagc
     8401 cggcttacta aaagccagat aacagtatgc gtatttgcgc gctgattttt gcggtataag
     8461 aatatatact gatatgtata cccgaagtat gtcaaaaaga ggtatgctat gaagcagcgt
     8521 attacagtga cagttgacag cgacagctat cagttgctca aggcatatat gatgtcaata
     8581 tctccggtct ggtaagcaca accatgcaga atgaagcccg tcgtctgcgt gccgaacgct
     8641 ggaaagcgga aaatcaggaa gggatggctg aggtcgcccg gtttattgaa atgaacggct
     8701 cttttgctga cgagaacagg ggctggtgaa atgcagttta aggtttacac ctataaaaga
     8761 gagagccgtt atcgtctgtt tgtggatgta cagagtgata ttattgacac gcccggccga
     8821 cggatggtga tccccctggc cagtgcacgt ctgctgtcag ataaagtctc ccgtgaactt
     8881 tacccggtgg tgcatatcgg ggatgaaagc tggcgcatga tgaccaccga tatggccagt
     8941 gtgccggttt ccgttatcgg ggaagaagtg gctgatctca gccaccgcga aaatgacatc
     9001 aaaaacgcca ttaacctgat gttctgggga atataaatgt caggctccct tatacacagc
     9061 cagtctgcac ctcgacggtc tcacattggc tcttcttact acaatgaaaa aggccgaggc
     9121 aaaacgccta aaatcacttg agaatcaatt ctttttactg tccatttaag ctatctttta
     9181 taaacgtgtc ttattttcta tctcttttgt ttaaactaag aaactatagt attttgtcta
     9241 aaacaaaaca tgaaagaaca gattagatct catctttagt ctcaagggtg ggcgcgccga
     9301 cccagctttc ttgtacaaag tggttcgata attccttaat taactagttc tagagcggcc
     9361 gcccaccgcg gtggagctcg aatttccccg atcgttcaaa catttggcaa taaagtttct
     9421 taagattgaa tcctgttgcc ggtcttgcga tgattatcat ataatttctg ttgaattacg
     9481 ttaagcatgt aataattaac atgtaatgca tgacgttatt tatgagatgg gtttttatga
     9541 ttagagtccc gcaattatac atttaatacg cgatagaaaa caaaatatag cgcgcaaact
     9601 aggataaatt atcgcgcgcg gtgtcatcta tgttactgaa ttcgtaatca tggtcatagc
     9661 tgtttcctgt gtgaaattgt tatccgctca caattccaca caacatacga gccggaagca
     9721 taaagtgtaa agcctggggt gcctaatgag tgagctaact cacattaatt gcgttgcgct
     9781 cactgcccgc tttccagtcg ggaaacctgt cgtgccagct gcattaatga atcggccaac
     9841 gcgcggggag aggcggtttg cgtattggct agagcagctt gccaacatgg tggagcacga
     9901 cactctcgtc tactccaaga atatcaaaga tacagtctca gaagaccaaa gggctattga
     9961 gacttttcaa caaagggtaa tatcgggaaa cctcctcgga ttccattgcc cagctatctg
    10021 tcacttcatc aaaaggacag tagaaaagga aggtggcacc tacaaatgcc atcattgcga
    10081 taaaggaaag gctatcgttc aagatgcctc tgccgacagt ggtcccaaag atggaccccc
    10141 acccacgagg agcatcgtgg aaaaagaaga cgttccaacc acgtcttcaa agcaagtgga
    10201 ttgatgtgat aacatggtgg agcacgacac tctcgtctac tccaagaata tcaaagatac
    10261 agtctcagaa gaccaaaggg ctattgagac ttttcaacaa agggtaatat cgggaaacct
    10321 cctcggattc cattgcccag ctatctgtca cttcatcaaa aggacagtag aaaaggaagg
    10381 tggcacctac aaatgccatc attgcgataa aggaaaggct atcgttcaag atgcctctgc
    10441 cgacagtggt cccaaagatg gacccccacc cacgaggagc atcgtggaaa aagaagacgt
    10501 tccaaccacg tcttcaaagc aagtggattg atgtgatatc tccactgacg taagggatga
    10561 cgcacaatcc cactatcctt cgcaagacct tcctctatat aaggaagttc atttcatttg
    10621 gagaggacac gctgaaatca ccagtctctc tctacaaatc tatctctctc gagctttcgc
    10681 agatcccggg gggcaatgag atatgaaaaa gcctgaactc accgcgacgt ctgtcgagaa
    10741 gtttctgatc gaaaagttcg acagcgtctc cgacctgatg cagctctcgg agggcgaaga
    10801 atctcgtgct ttcagcttcg atgtaggagg gcgtggatat gtcctgcggg taaatagctg
    10861 cgccgatggt ttctacaaag atcgttatgt ttatcggcac tttgcatcgg ccgcgctccc
    10921 gattccggaa gtgcttgaca ttggggagtt tagcgagagc ctgacctatt gcatctcccg
    10981 ccgtgcacag ggtgtcacgt tgcaagacct gcctgaaacc gaactgcccg ctgttctaca
    11041 accggtcgcg gaggctatgg atgcgatcgc tgcggccgat cttagccaga cgagcgggtt
    11101 cggcccattc ggaccgcaag gaatcggtca atacactaca tggcgtgatt tcatatgcgc
    11161 gattgctgat ccccatgtgt atcactggca aactgtgatg gacgacaccg tcagtgcgtc
    11221 cgtcgcgcag gctctcgatg agctgatgct ttgggccgag gactgccccg aagtccggca
    11281 cctcgtgcac gcggatttcg gctccaacaa tgtcctgacg gacaatggcc gcataacagc
    11341 ggtcattgac tggagcgagg cgatgttcgg ggattcccaa tacgaggtcg ccaacatctt
    11401 cttctggagg ccgtggttgg cttgtatgga gcagcagacg cgctacttcg agcggaggca
    11461 tccggagctt gcaggatcgc cacgactccg ggcgtatatg ctccgcattg gtcttgacca
    11521 actctatcag agcttggttg acggcaattt cgatgatgca gcttgggcgc agggtcgatg
    11581 cgacgcaatc gtccgatccg gagccgggac tgtcgggcgt acacaaatcg cccgcagaag
    11641 cgcggccgtc tggaccgatg gctgtgtaga agtactcgcc gatagtggaa accgacgccc
    11701 cagcactcgt ccgagggcaa agaaatagag tagatgccga ccggatctgt cgatcgacaa
    11761 gctcgagttt ctccataata atgtgtgagt agttcccaga taagggaatt agggttccta
    11821 tagggtttcg ctcatgtgtt gagcatataa gaaaccctta gtatgtattt gtatttgtaa
    11881 aatacttcta tcaataaaat ttctaattcc taaaaccaaa atccagtact aaaatccaga
    11941 tcccccgaat taattcggcg ttaattcagt acattaaaaa cgtccgcaat gtgttattaa
    12001 gttgtctaag cgtcaatttg tttacaccac aatatatcct gcca
//
