[The description below was written by a language model from this plasmid's Addgene catalogue record and the feature table of its GenBank file.]
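Description:
pMDC32B-AtMIR390a-B/c is a 12 kb binary T-DNA plant expression vector built on the pMDC32 backbone. It is designed for direct cloning of artificial microRNAs (amiRNAs) into the Arabidopsis thaliana MIR390a precursor. The backbone carries a high-copy ColE1/pMB1-type origin with the pBR322 bom region for propagation in E. coli. It also carries the pVS1 oriV, RepA and StaA functions, which support replication and stable maintenance in Agrobacterium. A kanamycin resistance gene (aphA-3) provides bacterial selection. Between the nopaline-type right and left T-DNA border repeats lie the expression cassette and a plant selection marker. This marker is a hygromycin phosphotransferase gene driven by an enhanced CaMV 35S promoter and terminated by the CaMV polyadenylation signal.

The payload sits downstream of a CaMV 35S promoter, which the catalogue entry describes as 2x35S, and is flanked by attB1 and attB2 Gateway sites. It consists of MIR390a precursor sequence interrupted by a cassette holding a chloramphenicol resistance gene and ccdB, bounded by two inverted BsaI sites. The precursor sequence and the BsaI sites are described in the catalogue entry but are not annotated in the feature table. BsaI sites in the backbone and within ccdB were mutated, so digestion should release only the cassette. This allows an amiRNA-encoding insert to be ligated directly into the precursor context. Because CcdB poisons DNA gyrase, the uncut vector must be grown in a ccdB-tolerant strain. Loss of the cassette then gives counterselection against non-recombinant plasmids in standard strains. The finished constructs are intended for amiRNA-mediated gene silencing in plants. The full feature table does not annotate a terminator for the amiRNA cassette. A second, partial 849 bp record covers only an enhanced 35S promoter region.
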