Addgene plasmid #51776: pMDC32B-AtMIR390a-B/c
Purpose: Plant expression vector (2x35S) for direct cloning of artificial microRNAs into Arabidopsis thaliana MIR390a precursor
Depositing lab: James Carrington. Depositing organization: Donald Danforth Plant Science Center. Publication: New Generation of Artificial MicroRNA and Synthetic Trans-Acting Small Interfering RNA Vectors for Efficient Gene Silencing in Arabidopsis. Carbonell A, Takeda A, Fahlgren N, Johnson SC, Cuperus JT, Carrington JC. Plant Physiol. 2014 Mar 19. 10.1104/pp.113.234989 PubMed 24647477.
Backbone
  Vector backbone: pMDC32
  Backbone size w/o insert (bp): 10133
  Total vector size (bp): 12044
  Modifications to backbone: A BsaI site of the backbone was mutated to block the site.
  Vector type: Plant Expression
  Selectable markers: Hygromycin
Growth in bacteria
  Bacterial resistance: Chloramphenicol and Kanamycin, 25 & 50 μg/mL
  Growth temperature: 37°C
  Growth strain: DB3.1
  Growth instructions: E. coli DB3.1 (or other strain resistant to ccdB) at 37C
  Copy number: High Copy
Gene/Insert
  Gene/Insert name: AtMIR390a-B/c
  Species: A. thaliana (mustard weed)
  Insert size (bp): 1911
  Mutation: A. thaliana MIR390a precursor sequence including a chloramphenicol-ccdB cassette flanked by two inverted BsaI sites. The BsaI site in the ccdB gene was mutated to block the site.
  Cloning method: Unknown
  Sequencing primers: 5′ M13-F20; 3′ M13-Rev
Terms and licenses: Academic/Nonprofit Terms; Industry Terms: Not Available to Industry
How to cite: pMDC32B-AtMIR390a-B/c was a gift from James Carrington (Addgene plasmid # 51776 ; http://n2t.net/addgene:51776 ; RRID:Addgene_51776)
