LOCUS       Exported 849 bp ds-DNA linear SYN 07-JUN-2021
DEFINITION  Plant expression vector (2x35S) for direct cloning of artificial
            microRNAs into Arabidopsis thaliana MIR390a precursor.
ACCESSION   .
VERSION     .
KEYWORDS    pMDC32B-AtMIR390a-B/c
SOURCE      synthetic DNA construct
  ORGANISM  synthetic DNA construct
REFERENCE   1 (bases 1 to 849)
  AUTHORS   Carbonell A, Takeda A, Fahlgren N, Johnson SC, Cuperus JT,
            Carrington JC
  TITLE     New Generation of Artificial MicroRNA and Synthetic Trans-Acting
            Small Interfering RNA Vectors for Efficient Gene Silencing in
            Arabidopsis.
  JOURNAL   Plant Physiol. 2014 Mar 19.
  PUBMED    24647477
REFERENCE   2 (bases 1 to 849)
  AUTHORS   .
  TITLE     Direct Submission
  JOURNAL   Exported Jun 7, 2021 from SnapGene Server 1.1.58
            http://www.snapgene.com
FEATURES             Location/Qualifiers
     source          1..849
                     /organism="synthetic DNA construct"
                     /mol_type="other DNA"
     promoter        complement(151..827)
                     /label=CaMV 35S promoter (enhanced)
                     /note="cauliflower mosaic virus 35S promoter with a
                     duplicated enhancer region"
     primer_bind     complement(194..214)
                     /label=35S promoter
                     /note="CaMV 35S promoter, forward primer"
ORIGIN
        1 gagctgcatc aggtcggaga cgctgtcgaa cttttcgatc agaaacttct cgacagacgt
       61 cgcggtgagt tcaggctttt tcatatctca ttgccccccg gatctgcgaa agctcgagag
      121 agatagattt gtagagagag actggtgatt tcagcgtgtc ctctccaaat gaaatgaact
      181 tccttatata gaggaagggt cttgcgaagg atagtgggat tgtgcgtcat cccttacgtc
      241 agtggagata tcacatcaat ccacttgctt tgaagacgtg gttggaacgt cttctttttc
      301 cacgatgctc ctcgtgggtg ggggtccatc tttgggacca ctgtcggcag aggcatcttg
      361 aacgatagcc tttcctttat cgcaatgatg gcatttgtag gtgccacctt ccttttctac
      421 tgtccttttg atgaagtgac agatagctgg gcaatggaat ccgaggaggt ttcccgatat
      481 taccctttgt tgaaaagtct caatagccct ttggtcttct gagactgtat ctttgatatt
      541 cttggagtag acgagagtgt cgtgctccac catgttcaca tcaatccact tgctttgaag
      601 acgtggttgg aacgtcttct ttttccacga tgctcctcgt gggtgggggt ccatctttgg
      661 gaccactgtc ggcagaggca tcttgaacga tagcctttcc tttatcgcaa tgatggcatt
      721 tgtaggtgcc accttccttt tctactgtcc ttttgatgaa gtgacagata gctgggcaat
      781 ggaatccgag gaggtttccc gatattaccc tttgttgaaa agtctcaata gccctttggt
      841 cttctgaga
//
