>Addgene plasmid #51776 | pMDC32B-AtMIR390a-B/c | addgene partial sequence | sequence record 80716 | CAT-F 5'-GTTTGTGATGGCTTCCATGTC-3'
GATGAGTGGCAGGGCGGGGCGTAAACGCGTGGAGCCGGCTTACTAAAAGCCAGATAACAGTATGCGTATT
TGCGCGCTGATTTTTGCGGTATAAGAATATATACTGATATGTATACCCGAAGTATGTCAAAAAGAGGTAT
GCTATGAAGCAGCGTATTACAGTGACAGTTGACAGCGACAGCTATCAGTTGCTCAAGGCATATATGATGT
CAATATCTCCGGTCTGGTAAGCACAACCATGCAGAATGAAGCCCGTCGTCTGCGTGCCGAACGCTGGAAA
GCGGAAAATCAGGAAGGGATGGCTGAGGTCGCCCGGTTTATTGAAATGAACGGCTCTTTTGCTGACGAGA
ACAGGGGCTGGTGAAATGCAGTTTAAGGTTTACACCTATAAAAGAGAGAGCCGTTATCGTCTGTTTGTGG
ATGTACAGAGTGATATTATTGACACGCCCGGCCGACGGATGGTGATCCCCCTGGCCAGTGCACGTCTGCT
GTCAGATAAAGTCTCCCGTGAACTTTACCCGGTGGTGCATATCGGGGATGAAAGCTGGCGCATGATGACC
ACCGATATGGCCAGTGTGCCGGTTTCCGTTATCGGGGAAGAAGTGGCTGATCTCAGCCACCGCGAAAATG
ACATCAAAAACGCCATTAACCTGATGTTCTGGGGAATATAAATGTCAGGCTCCCTTATACACAGCCAGTC
TGCACCTCGACGGTCTCACATTGGCTCTTCTTACTACAATGAAAAAGGCCGAGGCAAAACGCCTAAAATC
ACTTGAGAATCAATTCTTTTTACTGTCCATTTAAGCTATCTTTTATAAACGTGTCTTATTT
