>Addgene plasmid #51776 | pMDC32B-AtMIR390a-B/c | addgene partial sequence | sequence record 80725 | M13-F20 5'-TGTAAAACGACGGCCAGT-3'
ACACACTTGTCTACTCCAAAAATATCAAAGATACAGTCTCAGAAGACCAAAGGGCAATTGAGACTTTTCA
ACAAAGGGTAATATCCGGAAACCTCCTCGGATTCCATTGCCCAGCTATCTGTCACTTTATTGTGAAGATA
GTGGAAAAGGAAGGTGGCTCCTACAAATGCCATCATTGCGATAAAGGAAAGGCCATCGTTGAAGATGCCT
CTGCCGACAGTGGTCCCAAAGATGGACCCCCACCCACGAGGAGCATCGTGGAAAAAGAAGACGTTCCAAC
CACGTCTTCAAAGCAAGTGGATTGATGTGATAACATGGTGGAGCACGACACACTTGTCTACTCCAAAAAT
ATCAAAGATACAGTCTCAGAAGACCAAAGGGCAATTGAGACTTTTCAACAAAGGGTAATATCCGGAAACC
TCCTCGGATTCCATTGCCCAGCTATCTGTCACTTTATTGTGAAGATAGTGGAAAAGGAAGGTGGCTCCTA
CAAATGCCATCATTGCGATAAAGGAAAGGCCATCGTTGAAGATGCCTCTGCCGACAGTGGTCCCAAAGAT
GGACCCCCACCCACGAGGAGCATCGTGGAAAAAGAAGACGTTCCAACCACGTCTTCAAAGCAAGTGGATT
GATGTGATATCTCCACTGACGTAAGGGATGACGCACAATCCCACTATCCTTCGCAAGACCCTTCCTCTAT
ATAAGGAAGTTCATTTCATTTGGAGAGGACCTCGACTCTAGAGGATCCCCGGGTACCGGGCCCCCCCTCG
AGGCGCGCCAAGCTATCAAACAAGTTTGTACAAAAAAGCAGG
